>Addgene plasmid #154367 | pDUAL-P41nmt1-Sad1-GFP-MTn | addgene full sequence | sequence record 306493 | Addgene NGS Result
AACGCCAGCAACGCGGCCTTTTTACGGTTCCTGGCCTTTTGCTGGCCTTTTGCTCACATGTTCTTTCCTG
CGTTATCCCCTGATTCTGTGGATAACCGTATTACCGCCTTTGAGTGAGCTGATACCGCTCGCCGCAGCCG
AACGACCGAGCGCAGCGAGTCAGTGAGCGAGGAAGCGGAAGAGCGCCCAATACGCAAACCGCCTCTCCCC
GCGCGTTGGCCGATTCATTAATGCAGCTGGCACGACAGGTTTCCCGACTGGAAAGCGGGCAGTGAGCGCA
ACGCAATTAATGTGAGTTAGCTCACTCATTAGGCACCCCAGGCTTTACACTTTATGCTTCCGGCTCGTAT
GTTGTGTGGAATTGTGAGCGGATAACAATTTCACACAGGAAACAGCTATGACCATGATTACGCCAAGCTT
GCATGCCTGCAGGTCGATCGACTCTAGAGGATCAGAAAATTATCGCCATAAAAGACAGAATAAGTCATCA
GCGGTTGTTTCATTTCCTATATTTTTTTTTTATTTTTTTATTTTTTAATAAGGGAAAATTTAACGTCTAA
GGATACAGAAGATTGTTAGCACATTAAAGTAATAAAGGCTTAAGTAGTAAGTGCCTTAGCATGTTATTGT
ATTTCAAAGGACATAATCTAAAATAATAACAATATCATTTCTCACAAGTTATTCAATTTTCTTTTTTTTT
TCTAATAATATCAAGAATGTATTATTTGTTTGACATAAGTCAACTAATTTATTTAATATGCTGGATTAAT
CTTGCAGACATGTAAATTAACAAGTTTTAGTCAAATAACGTTGAAGTTTCAATGAACTCAAATAATTTCT
CTTTTTTTTTATATAACCATAATCTGATTTATATTTTCCGCAGGGATCAACTGAAGTTATGACATTTGGA
TTGGATCACTTATAACCTTGGTCGCCAAATAATACAAAAATCAGCGTTATAAAACAAAGAAGGTTTTTGT
TAAGAAATTAATCCTCTTTCTTGATAAGAAAGTTGAACCGAAATTGCAGATACTGATATATGAAAATAAT
ACCCACAATTTTGGGAATAGCGCAAGCCTCAATTTAAACAATAGGTGAGGACACATGATAATGACCTCAA
TGATTGTTAGAAGAAAAGAGCCTCATTACAAAATCGAAAAATGAATGGTTGGGTACAAGTTTCCAAAACA
TGGTAAAGTGGACTTTGCGTATGAGACGTAAATAGAAAAAAACACTTGTTATATGTTTTCTAGAATTATT
GTTGTCTCTTTATGGTTGGATGATGCAAAATAGTAATTTCGGTTAGTTGCTGTAAAACACCACGAGACAA
ATAGATATGGATATTTATTAAATCAGGAAAAACGTAACTCTCGGCTACTGGATGGTTCAGTCACCCAACG
ATTACTGGGGAGAGAAAACAGGGCAAAAGCAAAGCTTAAAGGAATCCGATTGTCATTCGGCAATGTGCAG
CGAAACTAAAAACCGGATAATGGACCTGTTAATCGAAACATTGAAGATAAAGGAAGAGGAATCCTGGCAT
ATCATCAATTGAATAAGTTGAATTAATTATTTCAATCTCATTCTCACTTTCTGACTTATAGTCGCTTTGT
TAAAGCTAGCGGATCCATGTTTACTAATACACCGGTTGGAGGGAAAAGAGAGCGTCAAAATGGCGCTCAT
CCAGCTTGGTCGACGTTAGGAGCGAACTCTGCTCAGATTCATCAAAATACGGCTGATTTGGCCTCCAAAA
TGCATAAACTTCGCTATACAAAGATAAGGTCCCCTCCTACCAGGGTGTCCATTGAATCAATTACTCCTAA
ACAAAGATTTCCAGCTCCCAATTTCGAACAGGCTTACCACTCTAATATTCGATACGAGCAAGAGGAATCT
GATAACGAAGAATTTGAAAACGTAGTGAAAAATGGACACGAAGCTTCGACGAATGTATTCTATGAATCAG
ATGGAGATGATGAAGAGTTTGTCAATGAAGAATACGAAAACAGCATCGACGAGGAAAGTGATGATGAAGG
GTATAGCTTGAACGAGGATACCACCGCAACAAATGCCAGTTTTAGGTACCCGATGAATCAAAGATCTACA
AGGAAATCTCAATTTTATTCCTCAAAATTTAAACCATTACTTTGGTTCGGTATCACTCTCTTTTCGACTC
TCCTAATAATTACTCTACTTCACAAGGGTCAAGAATTTTACTCAAGATCATTTTCATCAGATAATTCCCA
ACCATCTAATTCGCCCGTACCAAACATTCCTCCTGCATCCAATGACACCAAAACAAGTTTAAAGCCAGAT
ATTATTAAAGACTTCACAGATTCACCTTCTAAAGTTGGCGGCAATGAGGAATTCGATTATTCGACGGGAG
ATTTAATTACAAAAAAGGAATTTGACAAGATTTTACAACAAAAAGTAGAGCAATTAAAACAGTCGCTAAA
GGAGGAGATGTCTAATTACAAATCATCGGTCCCATTTGAAGTTGAACTAAATGACGATTGGAAGTTCTTC
ATCGAATCTACGGTTCGAAAATACTTGACCGATCCGGTTTCCATGCCGAATTTTGCATTGCTCTCAACAG
GAGCGGAAGTACTACCTGCCTTAACCTCAAAACGCTATGTGAGACGACCATCTGCATTCATACCACGATT
TACCTCCTATTTCTTTGATTCGCTCGTTGTTAGAGGACACGAACCTAGCATAGCATTAACTCCCAACAAC
GCAGTTGCGATGTGTTGGAGCTTTCAAGGTTCAGAGGGACAATTAGGAATTTCCCTATCACGCCCTGTAT
ATGTAACCAATGTCACAATAGAGCACGTTCAGCACAAGATTGCTCATGATCTTTCTAGCGCTCCCAAGGA
CTTTGAGTTGTGGGTTCAGGGAATGTCCAGCAAGATGTTTGTATTGTTGGGAAAGGCGAGATATTCTTTA
ACGGAAGACTCTATTCAAACTTTTTCGTTTGAATCCTCCAATTATATTGTCGCTGAACCGATACAGAATG
TGATCTTAAAAATAAAAAGCAACTGGGGAAATCCCAATTACACATGCTTGTATCAAGTTCGAGTTCATGG
GACTGTACCCAATGCAGACGAACAACCAATACCTTCTTTAGGTGAGAAAGCCGAAAGTACTGCAGAGAAT
ACGGGTCAAGATTCATCTGGATCCATGTCTAAAGGTGAAGAATTATTCACTGGTGTTGTCCCAATTTTGG
TTGAATTAGATGGTGATGTTAATGGTCACAAATTTTCTGTCTCCGGTGAAGGTGAAGGTGATGCTACTTA
CGGTAAATTGACCTTAAAATTTATTTGTACTACTGGTAAATTGCCAGTTCCATGGCCAACCTTAGTCACT
ACTTTCGGTTATGGTGTTCAATGTTTTGCGAGATACCCAGATCATATGAAACAACATGACTTTTTCAAGT
CTGCCATGCCAGAAGGTTATGTTCAAGAAAGAACTATTTTTTTCAAAGATGACGGTAACTACAAGACCAG
AGCTGAAGTCAAGTTTGAAGGTGATACCTTAGTTAATAGAATCGAATTAAAAGGTATTGATTTTAAAGAA
GATGGTAACATTTTAGGTCACAAATTGGAATACAACTATAACTCTCACAATGTTTACATCATGGCTGACA
AACAAAAGAATGGTATCAAAGTTAACTTCAAAATTAGACACAACATTGAAGATGGTTCTGTTCAATTAGC
TGACCATTATCAACAAAATACTCCAATTGGTGATGGTCCAGTCTTGTTACCAGACAACCATTACTTATCC
ACTCAATCTGCCTTATCCAAAGATCCAAACGAAAAGAGAGACCACATGGTCTTGTTAGAATTTGTTACTG
CTGCTGGTATTACCCATGGTATGGATGAATTGTACAAAAGATCTATGGACCCCGCCTGTGCGTGTGCAGC
CGGCGGCGCTTGCGCTTGCGCAGGCGCTTGCGCCTGCGCAGCATGCGCATGTGCCGCTTGCGCAGCAAGC
TGCTGCGCCTGCTGTCCCGTGGGCTGCGCCGCATGTGCCGCAGGCTGTGTCTGCGCAGGCGCCGCGGACG
CGTGCGCGTGCTGTGCCAGATCTGGCGCGCCACTTCTAAATAAGCGAATTTCTTATGATTTATGATTTTT
ATTATTAAATAAGTTATAAAAAAAATAAGTGTATACAAATTTTAAAGTGACTCTTAGGTTTTAAAACGAA
AATTCTTATTCTTGAGTAACTCTTTCCTGTAGGTCAGGTTGCTTTCTCAGGTATAGTATGAGGTCGCTCT
TATTGACCACACCTCTACCGGCAGATCCGCTAGGGATAACAGGGTAATATACTAGTAAGATGATTCTTTT
ATCGTCGATAACGATGAGGATGTAGACGATTATGATGAGAGTGATTAGCTTCTAAAATTTGGTGTTTTCA
AACGCTATTTACAGTACAATCTGAAAAAATTGGATGAACATTGTAAATGGTAGGATACGAGTTCCAATTA
ATGTATTTTTTAAGTATTACACTTAGCTTATTAATTTTATATATACATTCTACCTCTGTGGGTTTAAAGA
CAACTCGTACACATACTCAAATTATTTATGAACATTATAATGCATATTCGTACTGTCTATTAAACATTTT
TTTGACATTAAAAATTTCGTTTACTAACGTAGAAAGCGCTGATAATTGAGGCTACTATTTTAATATCTAG
AAACAAAGATTCATTAATTAATTAAGTAAGCTCCAGGATACTTGTATATTTCGTTAAAAAAGCGCAATTT
CAACAATTCCTATGAACATCCATGATTTCATCACAAAATCAAACATATCAGGATTTAACGTGAATTATTT
GCTTTCTTGTGATTTTCATCTGATTTCTGGTCATTTACGTTACTGTAAACAAGCTTTTTAAAAAAAGGAT
TTTTTACGCAATATTATCGATATCCCAATCTGTAGTATAAAAAGTGCAACAGTGTTGAGTTTCCCGAAAC
CAGGCATTTTTGCGGTAGGGTCTGAAACTTTCACGAAACCATTTCACAACAAAACTTCTTCAACAACATG
TGTGCAAAGAAAATCGTCGTCTTACCAGGAGACCATATTGGCCCTGAAATTGTTGCTTCTGCCTTGGAGG
TTTTGAAAGTCGTTGAGAAGAAGCGACCTGAGTTAAAACTCGAGTTTGAAGAACACAAGATTGGAGGTGC
CTCTATTGATGCCTATGGAACCCCTTTGACTGACGAGACTGTGAAGGCTTGTTTGGAAGCTGACGGTGTT
CTTTTGGGTGCCGTTGGTGGTCCTGAATGGACCAACCCCAATTGTCGTCCTGAGCAAGGTTTATTGAAGC
TTCGTAAGAGTATGGGTGTTTGGGCCAACCTTCGACCTTGCAACTTTGCCAGCAAGTCTTTAGTCAAGTA
CAGCCCTTTGAAGCCTGAAATCGTTGAAGGTGTCGATTTTTGTGTTGTACGAGAACTTACTGGAGGTTGT
TACTTTGGTGAGCGCACTGAGGACAACGGATCGGGTTATGCTATGGACACTTGGCCTTACAGTTTGGAAG
AAGTTTCTCGTATTGCTCGTTTGGCGGCCGCGGGCCCAACACCAATGTTTATAACCAAGTTTTATCTTGT
TTGTCTACATGGTATTTTACATTCATCTACATACATCTTTCATTGGCTTTGTACATAGTTATCATTACAA
GTCTAAAAAAATTCACTCTTTTCTTATTCAATGTCAATCCAAGAGAAAAGATTGTGGTAATGTTGTAGGA
GCATGTTTAATAAATTACTATAGCAAATTACTTTTTATTCCCAAGGTGTTTATCTATAATAGTTAATATT
TTAGTCGCTACATAAAATTTTACCAAAGAGTACTTGTATACTAATTCTAAATGCCTTCTGACATAAAACG
CCTAGGAAAACAAACGCAAACAAGGCATCGACTTTTTCAATAACCAACCAAAAAAATTTTACATTAGTCT
TTTTTTAATGCTGAGAAAGTCTTTGCTGATATGCCTTCCAACCAGCTTCTCTATATCTCTTGGCTTCGAC
AACAGGATTACGACCAGCTCCATAGACTCCACGACCAACAATGATGATGTCGCTACCGCAGTTTACAATC
ACTTCTTCAGGAGTACGATATTGCTGTCCCAGCCCGTCTCCTTTAACATCCAAGCCGATACCAGGGGACA
TAGTTATGTAGTCGCTTTGAAGGTTAGGAAATCGACGACCAGCTATAAAGCCAAAGCAAAAATCGGTATG
CTTCTCAAACCATTCTAAGGTTTTCTCTGTGTAGGAACCAGTAGCCAAAGAGCCTTTGGAAGACATTTCA
GCCAAAAGCAAGAGACCACGTCCCAAAGGTAAACCAACTTCTTTGAGGCCTTGTATAATACCCTCGCCTG
GCACTGTATGGCAATTTGTGATATGAGCCCAAGAAGCAATTTTGTACACACCAGATGCATATTGTAGCTT
GACGGTATTTCCAATGTCTGCGAATTTGCGATCCTCAAAGATAAGAAAACGATGCTTTTTACCTAAGGCC
ACCAGTTTTTCTACCATATCCTGGTCGAAATCCTCGACAACGTCAATATGTGTCTTGATAACACAGACAT
AGGGTCCAATTTTATCTACCAATTCTAAGATTTCGGATTTCTTCGTCAAATCGACCGCGACTGACAAGTT
GCTTTGCTTTTCTTCCATCAAAGCCAACAATTCCTTGGCAATGGGATTTTTCATCCCCTCAGCTCTAGCT
GAATAGCTTTGAAATACTCTAGCATCCATAACTTTGCTTTTAAACCTTTAATTTCGATCCAAGCAAAAAA
GAGGTTCTTGGTAGGACAATACGGTAAGAAAACACGACATGTGCAGAGATGCCGACGAAGCATAGTTAAA
CTGGGATGGTAAAATCAATTAAGAATTTATAAAGACAAAATTGTATAAGTCTCTAAAACATCTTAATTAT
ACCTCACAGAACTATCTAAAATATATTCACAAAGTGCAAACATTATCATGAAAAAGAACCATTTTAATTT
AAAGCAAGGGCATTAAGGCTTATTTACAGAATTTCTTACTTTTGTAAAGATTATAAGGCTGATTATCTTT
TTCACCATGCCAAAAATTACACAAGATAGAATGGATGTTTGAAATTAAACGTGAGTATACAAACAAATAC
ACTAGGTAAATCGAAACATTTTTTTCTCCATTAAGTAACAAATTCCTATTTAGAGAAAGAATGCTGAGTA
GATTAAATAATCTATACAAACTTTTTTAACACAAATGCATACATATAGCCAGTGGGATTTGTAGCTAAGC
TTGCGAATTCGAGTCTAACTCCTTAACCACTCGGACATAGTGACTTATCTGACACTCATTGTAAATTAAT
ATATATATAGGCATTTTGTTTAGTTAAAGGTACTTAAGTAATTAGTATAAACGAACCAATTTTATAATCA
GGAAGTTAAGTGAATGGTAGCACATGTCGTAAAAATTGTGAATTTTTATTGAATAATATTTTAAATACAA
GCCTTTCTAGACTAGGTATACTCATAAACATATATGAGCAAAAGGATAGAGGAGATTACATTGCATCTTC
TACAAATTTATTTATTGCCCTTTACTGAAAAATTAAATAATGAGTACTAAATGATAAAAAGCGCTCAGTA
CAAGAAAGATTGCAAAAATATTGCATTCTTCATGAATTAAAGTTGCATATAAGGCATATTGAAAGTAATA
GTACTAAAACAGCAGTTAGCGAAAATTAATAGAATTATATTCGCAAGACAATTGTGACATTAAATTAAAA
AATTGTAGAATTTTTACTATCCTCTTTAACGCCATGAGCCTTTATAAAAAGGTTAAATTAGTTTTAACAT
TCTTTTTTTGAGTAAGAGTTTACAATTTATCAAAACCTGTGTTATTATATTCATTAGTTTCAATTTATTA
GCATCTAGAGAAAAATCAATTGGCAGTTACATTGTTGGAATTTATGAAGAAAAAGAATCTACAACGGAGA
ATAAGTTGCTGATCGCTTTCCCTAAAATTGTATATTTTGCTGAGCTTATTTTGACATTTCGTTGAAGTTT
TCTCTAATTCGCATTCATTTTAAGTAAAACAATGAGAAATAAAATTACAAAAAATACAAATTAAAATACA
ATTTTTAGCTATAATTATAGACGATGCCCTTGTATCCCATTCTGTCTCGCTTGCCCCTACTTTTTATCTT
TTATATACCATAATGAACGCTGCCGCTACTAACCATACCCCGATTTTACATTTCGGACTCCCAAGGACGT
ACAAAATAGAAAACTATAGAAAAAAATAATCAGAAAATAGCATGTCATCTCTTTGTAAAACGCGTTTGCA
AGAAGAAAGGAAACAATGGAGAAGAGATCATCCATTTGTATGTAAATTTTAGTAAACTTGAAGAAATCAC
TAACAACTTCTCTTACTTAGGGATTCTATGCAAAACCTTGTAAATCATCTGATGGAGGACTCGATTTAAT
GAATTGGAAGGTTGGGCCCGCGGCCGCTTAGCTGAAACTTCCAACCCTCCTGCTCCCGTCACATTACTCG
ACAAAGCTAATGTTTTGGCAACTTCTCGTCTTTGGCGCAAGACTGTAGCTAAGATTTTTAAGGAGGAATA
TCCTCACCTTACCTTAAAAAACCAGCTCATTGACTCCGCAGCCATGCTTTTGGTCAAGAGCCCTCGTACA
CTTAACGGTGTTGTTTTGACTGACAACTTGTTTGGTGACATTATTTCAGATGAGGCTTCTGTCATTCCTG
GTAGCTTGGGCCTTTTGCCTTCTGCCTCCCTTTCCGGTGTGGTAGGAAAATCAGAAGAAAAGGTTCATTG
TTTGGTTGAGCCCATTCACGGTAGCGCTCCCGAGCTCGAATTCACTGGCCGTCGTTTTACAACGTCGTGA
CTGGGAAAACCCTGGCGTTACCCAACTTAATCGCCTTGCAGCACATCCCCCTTTCGCCAGCTGGCGTAAT
AGCGAAGAGGCCCGCACCGATCGCCCTTCCCAACAGTTGCGCAGCCTGAATGGCGAATGGCGCCTGATGC
GGTATTTTCTCCTTACGCATCTGTGCGGTATTTCACACCGCATA
[95 nt withheld, positions 9075-9169]
T
[46 nt withheld, positions 9171-9216]
C
[141 nt withheld, positions 9218-9358]
CCTTTGACGTTGGAGTCCACGTTCTTT
[37 nt withheld, positions 9386-9422]
ACTCTATCTCGGGCTATTCTTTTGATTTATAAGGGATTTTGCCGATTTCGGTCTATTGGTTAAAAAATGA
GCTGATTTAACAAAAATTTAACGCGAATTTTAACAAAATATTAACGTTTACAATTTTATGGTGCACTCTC
AGTACAATCTGCTCTGATGCCGCATAGTTAAGCCAGCCCCGACACCCGCCAACACCCGCTGACGCGCCCT
GACGGGCTTGTCTGCTCCCGGCATCCGCTTACAGACAAGCTGTGACCGTCTCCGGGAGCTGCATGTGTCA
GAGGTTTTCACCGTCATCACCGAAACGCGCGAGACGAAAGGGCCTCGTGATACGCCTATTTTTATAGGTT
AATGTCATGATAATAATGGTTTCTTAGACGTCAGGTGGCACTTTTCGGGGAAATGTGCGCGGAACCCCTA
TTTGTTTATTTTTCTAAATACATTCAAATATGTATCCGCTCATGAGACAATAACCCTGATAAATGCTTCA
ATAATATTGAAAAAGGAAGAGTATGAGTATTCAACATTTCCGTGTCGCCCTTATTCCCTTTTTTGCGGCA
TTTTGCCTTCCTGTTTTTGCTCACCCAGAAACGCTGGTGAAAGTAAAAGATGCTGAAGATCAGTTGGGTG
CACGAGTGGGTTACATCGAACTGGATCTCAACAGCGGTAAGATCCTTGAGAGTTTTCGCCCCGAAGAACG
TTTTCCAATGATGAGCACTTTTAAAGTTCTGCTATGTGGCGCGGTATTATCCCGTATTGACGCCGGGCAA
GAGCAACTCGGTCGCCGCATACACTATTCTCAGAATGACTTGGTTGAGTACTCACCAGTCACAGAAAAGC
ATCTTACGGATGGCATGACAGTAAGAGAATTATGCAGTGCTGCCATAACCATGAGTGATAACACTGCGGC
CAACTTACTTCTGACAACGATCGGAGGACCGAAGGAGCTAACCGCTTTTTTGCACAACATGGGGGATCAT
GTAACTCGCCTTGATCGTTGGGAACCGGAGCTGAATGAAGCCATACCAAACGACGAGCGTGACACCACGA
TGCCTGTAGCAATGGCAACAACGTTGCGCAAACTATTAACTGGCGAACTACTTACTCTAGCTTCCCGGCA
ACAATTAATAGACTGGATGGAGGCGGATAAAGTTGCAGGACCACTTCTGCGCTCGGCCCTTCCGGCTGGC
TGGTTTATTGCTGATAAATCTGGAGCCGGTGAGCGTGGGTCTCGCGGTATCATTGCAGCACTGGGGCCAG
ATGGTAAGCCCTCCCGTATCGTAGTTATCTACACGACGGGGAGTCAGGCAACTATGGATGAACGAAATAG
ACAGATCGCTGAGATAGGTGCCTCACTGATTAAGCATTGGTAACTGTCAGACCAAGTTTACTCATATATA
CTTTAGATTGATTTAAAACTTCATTTTTAATTTAAAAGGATCTAGGTGAAGATCCTTTTTGATAATCTCA
TGACCAAAATCCCTTAACGTGAGTTTTCGTTCCACTGAGCGTCAGACCCCGTAGAAAAGATCAAAGGATC
TTCTTGAGATCCTTTTTTTCTGCGCGTAATCTGCTGCTTGCAAACAAAAAAACCACCGCTACCAGCGGTG
GTTTGTTTGCCGGATCAAGAGCTACCAACTCTTTTTCCGAAGGTAACTGGCTTCAGCAGAGCGCAGATAC
CAAATACTGTTCTTCTAGTGTAGCCGTAGTTAGGCCACCACTTCAAGAACTCTGTAGCACCGCCTACATA
CCTCGCTCTGCTAATCCTGTTACCAGTGGCTGCTGCCAGTGGCGATAAGTCGTGTCTTACCGGGTTGGAC
TCAAGACGATAGTTACCGGATAAGGCGCAGCGGTCGGGCTGAACGGGGGGTTCGTGCACACAGCCCAGCT
TGGAGCGAACGACCTACACCGAACTGAGATACCTACAGCGTGAGCTATGAGAAAGCGCCACGCTTCCCGA
AGGGAGAAAGGCGGACAGGTATCCGGTAAGCGGCAGGGTCGGAACAGGAGAGCGCACGAGGGAGCTTCCA
GGGGGAAACGCCTGGTATCTTTATAGTCCTGTCGGGTTTCGCCACCTCTGACTTGAGCGTCGATTTTTGT
GATGCTCGTCAGGGGGGCGGAGCCTATGGAAA
Features (pLannotate 1.2.2; 23 found; start..end, strand, type, name):
     48..181     +  rep_origin     RSF ori (fragment): Plasmids containing the RSF 1030 origin of replication can be propagated in E. coli cells that contain additional plasmids with compatible origins.
    183..275     +  CDS            lacI (fragment): lac repressor; lacI; The lac repressor binds to the lac operator to inhibit transcription in E. coli. This inhibition can be relieved by adding lactose or isopropyl-β-D-thiogalactopyranoside (IPTG).
    288..309     +  protein_bind   CAP binding site: CAP binding activates transcription in the presence of cAMP. E. coli catabolite activator protein
    324..354     +  promoter       lac promoter: promoter for the E. coli lac operon
    358..380     +  protein_bind   lac operator (fragment): The lac repressor binds to the lac operator to inhibit transcription in E. coli. This inhibition can be relieved by adding lactose or isopropyl-β-D-thiogalactopyranoside (IPTG). lac repressor encoded by lacI
    415..437     -  misc_feature   MCS (fragment): pUC18/19 multiple cloning site
    463..1614    +  promoter       nmt1 promoter: wild-type nmt1 promoter from Schizosaccharomyces pombe, conferring strong thiamine-repressible expression
   1627..3168    +  CDS            sad1: SAD1_SCHPO - Experimental evidence at protein level: Swiss-Prot protein existence level 1. Associates with the spindle pole body and maintains a functional interface between the nuclear membrane and the microtubule motor proteins. Involved in chromosome segregation during meiosis where it associates with the telomeres. From Schizosaccharomyces pombe (strain 972 / ATCC 24843) (Fission yeast).
   3175..3888    +  CDS            GFPmut3: GFPmut3 is a basic (constitutively fluorescent) green fluorescent protein published in 1996, derived from Aequorea victoria. It is reported to be a very rapidly-maturing weak dimer.
   4104..4291    +  terminator     ADH1 terminator: S. cerevisiae ADH1; transcription terminator for the S. cerevisiae alcohol dehydrogenase 1 (ADH1) gene
   5038..5559    +  CDS            leu1 (fragment): LEU3_SCHPO - Experimental evidence at protein level: Swiss-Prot protein existence level 1. Catalyzes the oxidation of 3-carboxy-2-hydroxy-4- methylpentanoate (3-isopropylmalate) to 3-carboxy-4-methyl-2- oxopentanoate. The product decarboxylates to 4-methyl-2 oxopentanoate. From Schizosaccharomyces pombe (strain 972 / ATCC 24843) (Fission yeast).
   5955..6749    -  CDS            S. pombe ura4: orotidine 5'-phosphate decarboxylase, required for uracil biosynthesis; Schizosaccharomyces pombe ura4
   7358..8141    -  rep_origin     ars1: Schizosaccharomyces pombe autonomously replicating sequence ars1
   8302..8367    +  CDS            hus5 (fragment): UBC9_SCHPO - Also known as ubc9. Experimental evidence at protein level: Swiss-Prot protein existence level 1. Catalyzes the covalent attachment of ubiquitin-like protein SUMO/Smt3 to other proteins. Required for efficient recovery from DNA damage or S-phase arrest and normal mitosis. This may be as part of a checkpoint independent recovery process. From Schizosaccharomyces pombe (strain 972 / ATCC 24843) (Fission yeast).
   8459..8857    +  CDS            leu1 (fragment): LEU3_SCHPO - Experimental evidence at protein level: Swiss-Prot protein existence level 1. Catalyzes the oxidation of 3-carboxy-2-hydroxy-4- methylpentanoate (3-isopropylmalate) to 3-carboxy-4-methyl-2- oxopentanoate. The product decarboxylates to 4-methyl-2 oxopentanoate. From Schizosaccharomyces pombe (strain 972 / ATCC 24843) (Fission yeast).
   8860..9017    +  CDS            lacZα (fragment): LacZα fragment of β-galactosidase; lacZ fragment
   9023..9074    -  misc_feature   bom (fragment): basis of mobility region from pBR322
   9093..9548    +  rep_origin     f1 ori (sequence partly withheld): f1 bacteriophage origin of replication; arrow indicates direction of (+) strand synthesis
   9549..9598    -  misc_feature   bom (fragment): basis of mobility region from pBR322
   9700..9735    -  CDS            rop (fragment): Rop protein, which maintains plasmids at low copy number; rop
   9830..9934    +  promoter       AmpR promoter: bla
   9935..10795   +  CDS            AmpR: β-lactamase; bla; confers resistance to ampicillin, carbenicillin, and related antibiotics
  10966..11554   +  rep_origin     ori: high-copy-number ColE1/pMB1/pBR322/pUC origin of replication
