[The description below was written by a language model from this plasmid's Addgene catalogue record and pLannotate feature annotations shown in this document.]
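Description:
pDUAL-P41nmt1-Sad1-GFP-MTn is a fission yeast expression plasmid built on the pDUAL-P41nmt1-GFP backbone. In E. coli it is maintained at high copy through a ColE1/pUC-type origin and selected with ampicillin via the AmpR (β-lactamase) cassette; an f1 origin and short remnants of lac/pUC cloning-vector sequence are also annotated. For S. pombe, the backbone carries the ars1 autonomously replicating sequence and a ura4 marker, flanked by two separate fragments of the leu1 gene. This layout is consistent with the dual-use design implied by the pDUAL name, in which the plasmid can be kept episomally under uracil selection or have the ars1–ura4 segment removed so that the leu1 fragments direct integration at the chromosomal leu1 locus. The record itself does not describe how the depositors used it.

The payload is the S. pombe sad1 coding sequence, which encodes a spindle pole body-associated protein that links the nuclear membrane to microtubule motor proteins and associates with telomeres in meiosis. It is followed almost directly by a GFP (annotated as GFPmut3) and then an ADH1 terminator. Expression is driven by a thiamine-repressible nmt1 promoter. The automated annotation labels it as wild-type, whereas the plasmid name indicates the P41 variant, generally known as the attenuated, medium-strength form. The "MTn" in the name is not captured by any annotated feature. There is an unannotated gap between the GFP and the terminator where such a tag could lie, and the associated publication concerns genetically encoded tags for synthesising EM-visible gold nanoparticles in cells. The stated purpose is yeast expression of Sad1, presumably so that the fusion can be localised by fluorescence and electron microscopy.
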