Addgene plasmid #154367: pDUAL-P41nmt1-Sad1-GFP-MTn
Purpose: Yeast expression of Sad1
Depositing lab: Wanzhong He. Depositing organization: National Institute of Biological Sciences, Beijing. Publication: Genetically encoded tags for direct synthesis of EM-visible gold nanoparticles in cells. Jiang Z, Jin X, Li Y, Liu S, Liu XM, Wang YY, Zhao P, Cai X, Liu Y, Tang Y, Sun X, Liu Y, Hu Y, Li M, Cai G, Qi X, Chen S, Du LL, He W. Nat Methods. 2020 Sep;17(9):937-946. doi: 10.1038/s41592-020-0911-z. Epub 2020 Aug 10. PubMed 32778831.
Backbone
  Vector backbone: pDUAL-P41nmt1-GFP
  Vector type: Yeast Expression
Growth in bacteria
  Bacterial resistance: Ampicillin, 100 μg/mL
  Growth temperature: 37°C
  Growth strain: DH5alpha
  Copy number: High Copy
Gene/Insert
  Gene/Insert name: Sad1
  Species: S. pombe (fission yeast)
  Entrez Gene: sad1 (a.k.a. SPBC12D12.01, SPBC16H5.01c)
  Cloning method: Restriction Enzyme; 5′ cloning site Unknown (unknown if destroyed)
Terms and licenses: Academic/Nonprofit Terms; Industry Terms: Not Available to Industry
How to cite: pDUAL-P41nmt1-Sad1-GFP-MTn was a gift from Wanzhong He (Addgene plasmid # 154367 ; http://n2t.net/addgene:154367 ; RRID:Addgene_154367)
