>Addgene plasmid #154367 | pDUAL-P41nmt1-Sad1-GFP-MTn | depositor partial sequence | sequence record 298718 | Sad1
ATGTTTACTAATACACCGGTTGGAGGGAAAAGAGAGCGTCAAAATGGCGCTCATCCAGCTTGGTCGACGT
TAGGAGCGAACTCTGCTCAGATTCATCAAAATACGGCTGATTTGGCCTCCAAAATGCATAAACTTCGCTA
TACAAAGATAAGGTCCCCTCCTACCAGGGTGTCCATTGAATCAATTACTCCTAAACAAAGATTTCCAGCT
CCCAATTTCGAACAGGCTTACCACTCTAATATTCGATACGAGCAAGAGGAATCTGATAACGAAGAATTTG
AAAACGTAGTGAAAAATGGACACGAAGCTTCGACGAATGTATTCTATGAATCAGATGGAGATGATGAAGA
GTTTGTCAATGAAGAATACGAAAACAGCATCGACGAGGAAAGTGATGATGAAGGGTATAGCTTGAACGAG
GATACCACCGCAACAAATGCCAGTTTTAGGTACCCGATGAATCAAAGATCTACAAGGAAATCTCAATTTT
ATTCCTCAAAATTTAAACCATTACTTTGGTTCGGTATCACTCTCTTTTCGACTCTCCTAATAATTACTCT
ACTTCACAAGGGTCAAGAATTTTACTCAAGATCATTTTCATCAGATAATTCCCAACCATCTAATTCGCCC
GTACCAAACATTCCTCCTGCATCCAATGACACCAAAACAAGTTTAAAGCCAGATATTATTAAAGACTTCA
CAGATTCACCTTCTAAAGTTGGCGGCAATGAGGAATTCGATTATTCGACGGGAGATTTAATTACAAAAAA
GGAATTTGACAAGATTTTACAACAAAAAGTAGAGCAATTAAAACAGTCGCTAAAGGAGGAGATGTCTAAT
TACAAATCATCGGTCCCATTTGAAGTTGAACTAAATGACGATTGGAAGTTCTTCATCGAATCTACGGTTC
GAAAATACTTGACCGATCCGGTTTCCATGCCGAATTTTGCATTGCTCTCAACAGGAGCGGAAGTACTACC
TGCCTTAACCTCAAAACGCTATGTGAGACGACCATCTGCATTCATACCACGATTTACCTCCTATTTCTTT
GATTCGCTCGTTGTTAGAGGACACGAACCTAGCATAGCATTAACTCCCAACAACGCAGTTGCGATGTGTT
GGAGCTTTCAAGGTTCAGAGGGACAATTAGGAATTTCCCTATCACGCCCTGTATATGTAACCAATGTCAC
AATAGAGCACGTTCAGCACAAGATTGCTCATGATCTTTCTAGCGCTCCCAAGGACTTTGAGTTGTGGGTT
CAGGGAATGTCCAGCAAGATGTTTGTATTGTTGGGAAAGGCGAGATATTCTTTAACGGAAGACTCTATTC
AAACTTTTTCGTTTGAATCCTCCAATTATATTGTCGCTGAACCGATACAGAATGTGATCTTAAAAATAAA
AAGCAACTGGGGAAATCCCAATTACACATGCTTGTATCAAGTTCGAGTTCATGGGACTGTACCCAATGCA
GACGAACAACCAATACCTTCTTTAGGTGAGAAAGCCGAAAGTACTGCAGAGAATACGGGTCAAGATTCAT
CT
